Addgene plasmid #70209: pBEST-p15A-pNull-deGFP-T500 (133p)
Purpose: Promoter panel
Depositing lab: Richard Murray. Depositing organization: California Institute of Technology. Publication: Linear DNA for rapid prototyping of synthetic biological circuits in an Escherichia coli based TX-TL cell-free system. Sun ZZ, Yeung E, Hayes CA, Noireaux V, Murray RM. ACS Synth Biol. 2014 Jun 20;3(6):387-97. doi: 10.1021/sb400131a. Epub 2013 Dec 4. PubMed 24303785.
Backbone
  Vector backbone: pBEST
Growth in bacteria
  Bacterial resistance: Ampicillin, 100 μg/mL
  Growth temperature: 37°C
  Growth strain: DH5alpha
  Growth instructions: Strong UTR -> be careful for overexpression mutations
  Copy number: High Copy
Gene/Insert
  Gene/Insert name: deGFP
Terms and licenses: Academic/Nonprofit Terms; Industry Terms: Not Available to Industry
How to cite: pBEST-p15A-pNull-deGFP-T500 (133p) was a gift from Richard Murray (Addgene plasmid # 70209 ; http://n2t.net/addgene:70209 ; RRID:Addgene_70209)
