[The description below was written by a language model from this plasmid's Addgene catalogue record and pLannotate feature annotations shown in this document.]
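Description:
pBEST-p15A-pNull-deGFP-T500 (133p) is a small (about 3.3 kb) bacterial reporter plasmid built on the pBEST backbone and deposited as one member of a promoter panel. It was developed in the context of prototyping synthetic gene circuits in an Escherichia coli-based TX-TL cell-free expression system. It is propagated in E. coli under ampicillin selection, with β-lactamase expressed from its native bla promoter. Replication relies on a p15A origin, as the name indicates. That origin is generally regarded as medium copy and compatible with ColE1-type plasmids, although the catalogue entry lists the plasmid as high copy. Short annotated fragments of an RSF origin, the pBR322 bom region and a tetracycline resistance gene appear to be backbone remnants rather than functional parts.

The payload is deGFP, an EGFP-derived green fluorescent reporter, which the automated annotation matches to an EGFP variant. It is preceded by a strong ribosome binding site from bacteriophage T7 gene 10. The record notes that this strong untranslated region can favour mutations caused by overexpression. No promoter is annotated upstream of the reporter, and the "pNull" in the name suggests a promoterless version. On that reading it would serve as the negative or background control against which the panel's promoter-bearing constructs are compared, though the record does not state this explicitly. The "T500" in the name implies a T500 transcriptional terminator downstream of deGFP, but this was not picked up in the feature table. A fragment matching the lambda phage O gene lies upstream of the reporter cassette, and its role is not described.
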