Features (pLannotate 1.2.2; 9 found; start..end, strand, type, name):
      7..29      +  RBS            RBS: efficient ribosome binding site from bacteriophage T7 gene 10 (Olins and Rangwala, 1989)
     39..710     +  CDS            (3-F)Tyr-EGFP: (3-F)Tyr-EGFP is a basic (constitutively fluorescent) green fluorescent protein published in 2004, derived from Aequorea victoria.
    750..874     +  CDS            TcR (fragment): tetracycline efflux protein; tet; confers resistance to tetracycline
   1000..1544    +  rep_origin     p15A ori: Plasmids containing the medium-copy-number p15A origin of replication can be propagated in E. coli cells that contain a second plasmid with the ColE1 origin.
   1632..1687    +  rep_origin     RSF ori (fragment): Plasmids containing the RSF 1030 origin of replication can be propagated in E. coli cells that contain additional plasmids with compatible origins.
   1786..1807    -  misc_feature   bom (fragment): basis of mobility region from pBR322
   1911..2771    -  CDS            AmpR: β-lactamase; bla; confers resistance to ampicillin, carbenicillin, and related antibiotics
   2772..2876    -  promoter       AmpR promoter: bla
   2978..3256    +  CDS            O (fragment): VRPO_LAMBD - Protein inferred from homology: Swiss-Prot protein existence level 3. Necessary for the bidirectional replication of DNA. It interacts with the ori (origin of replication) region of the genome during the initiation of replication. From Escherichia phage lambda (Bacteriophage lambda).
>Addgene plasmid #70209 | pBEST-p15A-pNull-deGFP-T500 (133p) | depositor full sequence | sequence record 125472 | pBEST-p15A-pNull-deGFP-T500 (133p) sequence 3273 bps
AATAATTTTGTTTAACTTTAAGAAGGAGATATACCATGGAGCTTTTCACTGGCGTTGTTCCCATCCTGGT
CGAGCTGGACGGCGACGTAAACGGCCACAAGTTCAGCGTGTCCGGCGAGGGCGAGGGCGATGCCACCTAC
GGCAAGCTGACCCTGAAGTTCATCTGCACCACCGGCAAGCTGCCCGTGCCCTGGCCCACCCTCGTGACCA
CCCTGACCTACGGCGTGCAGTGCTTCAGCCGCTACCCCGACCACATGAAGCAGCACGACTTCTTCAAGTC
CGCCATGCCCGAAGGCTACGTCCAGGAGCGCACCATCTTCTTCAAGGACGACGGCAACTACAAGACCCGC
GCCGAGGTGAAGTTCGAGGGCGACACCCTGGTGAACCGCATCGAGCTGAAGGGCATCGACTTCAAGGAGG
ACGGCAACATCCTGGGGCACAAGCTGGAGTACAACTACAACAGCCACAACGTCTATATCATGGCCGACAA
GCAGAAGAACGGCATCAAGGTGAACTTCAAGATCCGCCACAACATCGAGGACGGCAGCGTGCAGCTCGCC
GACCACTACCAGCAGAACACCCCCATCGGCGACGGCCCCGTGCTGCTGCCCGACAACCACTACCTGAGCA
CCCAGTCCGCCCTGAGCAAAGACCCCAACGAGAAGCGCGATCACATGGTCCTGCTGGAGTTCGTGACCGC
CGCCGGGATCTAACTCGAGCAAAGCCCGCCGAAAGGCGGGCTTTTCTGTGTCGACCGATGCCCTTGAGAG
CCTTCAACCCAGTCAGCTCCTTCCGGTGGGCGCGGGGCATGACTATCGTCGCCGCACTTATGACTGTCTT
CTTTATCATGCAACTCGTAGGACAGGTGCCGGCATGATAAGCTGTCAAACATGAGAATTACAACTTATAT
CGTATGGGGCTGACTTCAGGTGCTACATTTGAAGAGATAAATTGCACTGAAATCTAGAAATATTTTATCT
GATTAATAAGATGATCTTCTTGAGATCGTTTTGGTCTGCGCGTAATCTCTTGCTCTGAAAACGAAAAAAC
CGCCTTGCAGGGCGGTTTTTCGAAGGTTCTCTGAGCTACCAACTCTTTGAACCGAGGTAACTGGCTTGGA
GGAGCGCAGTCACCAAAACTTGTCCTTTCAGTTTAGCCTTAACCGGCGCATGACTTCAAGACTAACTCCT
CTAAATCAATTACCAGTGGCTGCTGCCAGTGGTGCTTTTGCATGTCTTTCCGGGTTGGACTCAAGACGAT
AGTTACCGGATAAGGCGCAGCGGTCGGACTGAACGGGGGGTTCGTGCATACAGTCCAGCTTGGAGCGAAC
TGCCTACCCGGAACTGAGTGTCAGGCGTGGAATGAGACAAACGCGGCCATAACAGCGGAATGACACCGGT
AAACCGAAAGGCAGGAACAGGAGAGCGCACGAGGGAGCCGCCAGGGGAAACGCCTGGTATCTTTATAGTC
CTGTCGGGTTTCGCCACCACTGATTTGAGCGTCAGATTTCGTGATGCTTGTCAGGGGGGCGGAGCCTATG
GAAAAACGGCTTTGCCGCGGCCCTCTCACTTCCCTGTTAAGTATCTTCCTGGCATCTTCCAGGAAATCTC
CGCCCCGTTCGTAAGCCATTTCCGCTCGCCGCAGTCGAACGACCGAGCGTAGCGAGTCAGTGAGCGAGGA
AGCGGAATATATCCTGTATCACATATTCTGCTGACGCACCGGTGCAGCCTTTTTTCTCCTGCCACATGAA
GCACTTCACTGACACCCTCATCAGTGCCAACATAGTAAGCCAGTATACACTCCGCTAGGGTCATGAGATT
ATCAAAAAGGATCTTCACCTAGATCCTTTTAAATTAAAAATGAAGTTTTAAATCAATCTAAAGTATATAT
GAGTAAACTTGGTCTGACAGTTACCAATGCTTAATCAGTGAGGCACCTATCTCAGCGATCTGTCTATTTC
GTTCATCCATAGTTGCCTGACTCCCCGTCGTGTAGATAACTACGATACGGGAGGGCTTACCATCTGGCCC
CAGTGCTGCAATGATACCGCGAGACCCACGCTCACCGGCTCCAGATTTATCAGCAATAAACCAGCCAGCC
GGAAGGGCCGAGCGCAGAAGTGGTCCTGCAACTTTATCCGCCTCCATCCAGTCTATTAATTGTTGCCGGG
AAGCTAGAGTAAGTAGTTCGCCAGTTAATAGTTTGCGCAACGTTGTTGCCATTGCTACAGGCATCGTGGT
GTCACGCTCGTCGTTTGGTATGGCTTCATTCAGCTCCGGTTCCCAACGATCAAGGCGAGTTACATGATCC
CCCATGTTGTGCAAAAAAGCGGTTAGCTCCTTCGGTCCTCCGATCGTTGTCAGAAGTAAGTTGGCCGCAG
TGTTATCACTCATGGTTATGGCAGCACTGCATAATTCTCTTACTGTCATGCCATCCGTAAGATGCTTTTC
TGTGACTGGTGAGTACTCAACCAAGTCATTCTGAGAATAGTGTATGCGGCGACCGAGTTGCTCTTGCCCG
GCGTCAATACGGGATAATACCGCGCCACATAGCAGAACTTTAAAAGTGCTCATCATTGGAAAACGTTCTT
CGGGGCGAAAACTCTCAAGGATCTTACCGCTGTTGAGATCCAGTTCGATGTAACCCACTCGTGCACCCAA
CTGATCTTCAGCATCTTTTACTTTCACCAGCGTTTCTGGGTGAGCAAAAACAGGAAGGCAAAATGCCGCA
AAAAAGGGAATAAGGGCGACACGGAAATGTTGAATACTCATACTCTTCCTTTTTCAATATTATTGAAGCA
TTTATCAGGGTTATTGTCTCATGAGCGGATACATATTTGAATGTATTTAGAAAAATAAACAAATAGGGGT
TCCGCGCACATTTCCCCGAAAAGTGCCACCTGACGTCTAAGAAACCATTATTATCATGACATTAACCTAT
AAAAATAGGCGTATCACGAGGCCCTTTCGTCTTCAAGAATTCTGGCGAATCCTCTGACCAGCCAGAAAAC
GACCTTTCTGTGGTGAAACCGGATGCTGCAATTCAGAGCGGCAGCAAGTGGGGGACAGCAGAAGACCTGA
CCGCCGCAGAGTGGATGTTTGACATGGTGAAGACTATCGCACCATCAGCCAGAAAACCGAATTTTGCTGG
GTGGGCTAACGATATCCGCCTGATGCGTGAACGTGACGGACGTAACCACCGCGACATGTGTGTGCTGTTC
CGCTGGGCATGCATTCTGGGATTATACAGTAGTAATCACTAATTTACGCTAGC
