>Addgene plasmid #70209 | pBEST-p15A-pNull-deGFP-T500 (133p) | addgene partial sequence | sequence record 136422 | pBEST-F 5'-CATGGTGAAGACTATCGCAC-3'
TTGCTGGGTGGGCTAACGATATCCGCCTGATGCGTGAACGTGACGGACGTAACCACCGCGACATGTGTGT
GCTGTTCCGCTGGGCATGCATTCTGGGATTATACAGTAGTAATCACTAATTTACGCTAGCAATAATTTTG
TTTAACTTTAAGAAGGAGATATACCATGGAGCTTTTCACTGGCGTTGTTCCCATCCTGGTCGAGCTGGAC
GGCGACGTAAACGGCCACAAGTTCAGCGTGTCCGGCGAGGGCGAGGGCGATGCCACCTACGGCAAGCTGA
CCCTGAAGTTCATCTGCACCACCGGCAAGCTGCCCGTGCCCTGGCCCACCCTCGTGACCACCCTGACCTA
CGGCGTGCAGTGCTTCAGCCGCTACCCCGACCACATGAAGCAGCACGACTTCTTCAAGTCCGCCATGCCC
GAAGGCTACGTCCAGGAGCGCACCATCTTCTTCAAGGACGACGGCAACTACAAGACCCGCGCCGAGGTGA
AGTTCGAGGGCGACACCCTGGTGAACCGCATCGAGCTGAAGGGCATCGACTTCAAGGAGGACGGCAACAT
CCTGGGGCACAAGCTGGAGTACAACTACAACAGCCACAACGTCTATATCATGGCCGACAAGCAGAAGAAC
GGCATCAAGGTGAACTTCAAGATCCGCCACAACATCGAGGACGGCAGCGTGCAGCTCGCCGACCACTACC
AGCAGAACACCCCCATCGGCGACGGCCCCGTGCTGCTGCCCGACAACCACTACCTGAGCACCCAGTCCGC
CCTGAGCAAAGACCCCAACGAGAAGCGCGATCACATGGTCCTGCTGGAGTTCGTGACCGCCGCCGGGATC
TAACTCGAGCAAAGCCCGCCGAAAGGCGGGCTTTTCTGTGTCGACCGATGCCCTTGAGAGCCTTCAACCC
AGTCAGCTCCTTCCGGTGGGCGCGGGGCATGACTATCGTCGC
