>Addgene plasmid #70209 | pBEST-p15A-pNull-deGFP-T500 (133p) | addgene partial sequence | sequence record 136425 | pBEST-R 5'-TCTCATGTTTGACAGCTTATC-3'
ATAAGAAGACAGTCATAAGTGCGGCGACGATAGTCATGCCCCGCGCCCACCGGAAGGAGCTGACTGGGTT
GAAGGCTCTCAAGGGCATCGGTCGACACAGAAAAGCCCGCCTTTCGGCGGGCTTTGCTCGAGTTAGATCC
CGGCGGCGGTCACGAACTCCAGCAGGACCATGTGATCGCGCTTCTCGTTGGGGTCTTTGCTCAGGGCGGA
CTGGGTGCTCAGGTAGTGGTTGTCGGGCAGCAGCACGGGGCCGTCGCCGATGGGGGTGTTCTGCTGGTAG
TGGTCGGCGAGCTGCACGCTGCCGTCCTCGATGTTGTGGCGGATCTTGAAGTTCACCTTGATGCCGTTCT
TCTGCTTGTCGGCCATGATATAGACGTTGTGGCTGTTGTAGTTGTACTCCAGCTTGTGCCCCAGGATGTT
GCCGTCCTCCTTGAAGTCGATGCCCTTCAGCTCGATGCGGTTCACCAGGGTGTCGCCCTCGAACTTCACC
TCGGCGCGGGTCTTGTAGTTGCCGTCGTCCTTGAAGAAGATGGTGCGCTCCTGGACGTAGCCTTCGGGCA
TGGCGGACTTGAAGAAGTCGTGCTGCTTCATGTGGTCGGGGTAGCGGCTGAAGCACTGCACGCCGTAGGT
CAGGGTGGTCACGAGGGTGGGCCAGGGCACGGGCAGCTTGCCGGTGGTGCAGATGAA
